Addgene plasmid #116351: pHAGE-ERBB2-S974F
Purpose: Lentiviral expression of ERBB2 S974F
Depositing lab: Gordon Mills & Kenneth Scott. Depositing organization: Baylor College of Medicine. Publication: Systematic Functional Annotation of Somatic Mutations in Cancer. Ng PK, Li J, Jeong KJ, Shao S, Chen H, Tsang YH, Sengupta S, Wang Z, Bhavana VH, Tran R, Soewito S, Minussi DC, Moreno D, Kong K, Dogruluk T, Lu H, Gao J, Tokheim C, Zhou DC, Johnson AM, Zeng J, Ip CKM, Ju Z, Wester M, Yu S, Li Y, Vellano CP, Schultz N, Karchin R, Ding L, Lu Y, Cheung LWT, Chen K, Shaw KR, Meric-Bernstam F, Scott KL, Yi S, Sahni N, Liang H, Mills GB. Cancer Cell. 2018 Mar 12;33(3):450-462.e10. doi: 10.1016/j.ccell.2018.01.021. PubMed 29533785.
Backbone
  Vector backbone: pHAGE
  Vector type: Lentiviral
Growth in bacteria
  Bacterial resistance: Ampicillin, 100 μg/mL
  Growth temperature: 37°C
  Growth strain: Stbl3
  Copy number: High Copy
Gene/Insert
  Gene/Insert name: ERBB2
  Species: H. sapiens (human)
  Mutation: S974F
  Entrez Gene: ERBB2 (a.k.a. CD340, HER-2, HER-2/neu, HER2, MLN 19, MLN-19, NEU, NGL, TKR1, VSCN2, c-ERB-2, c-ERB2, p185(erbB2))
  Cloning method: Gateway Cloning
Terms and licenses: Academic/Nonprofit Terms; Industry Terms: Not Available to Industry
How to cite: pHAGE-ERBB2-S974F was a gift from Gordon Mills & Kenneth Scott (Addgene plasmid # 116351 ; http://n2t.net/addgene:116351 ; RRID:Addgene_116351)
