[The description below was written by a language model from this plasmid's Addgene catalogue record and the feature table of its GenBank file.]
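Description:
pHAGE-ERBB2-S974F is an HIV-1-based lentiviral expression plasmid of about 12.3 kb built on the pHAGE backbone, carrying the human receptor tyrosine kinase gene ERBB2 (HER2/neu) with the S974F substitution. It is propagated in E. coli through a high-copy ColE1/pUC-type origin and selected with ampicillin via the beta-lactamase gene.

The viral portion runs from a full-length HIV-1 LTR at the start of the map (annotated as a 3' LTR but occupying the upstream position) to a U3-deleted, self-inactivating 3' LTR. Between the LTRs are the Psi packaging signal, the Rev response element for Rev-dependent nuclear export of the genomic RNA, and the cPPT/CTS, which aids nuclear import in target cells. Expression is driven by the constitutive human EF-1-alpha promoter, including its first intron. The ERBB2 open reading frame is not annotated as a feature, but it corresponds to the roughly 3.8 kb interval between the attB1 and attB2 sites left by Gateway recombination.

Downstream of the insert lie short T3 and T7 promoter sequences, an attB4 site and a V5 epitope tag. The record does not state whether the V5 tag is read in frame with ERBB2. An EMCV IRES then directs translation of puromycin N-acetyltransferase from the same transcript, so puromycin selection enriches for transduced cells that express the insert. A WPRE precedes the 3' LTR to enhance transcript stability and expression.

The construct is intended for stable lentiviral delivery of this ERBB2 variant into mammalian cells. It comes from a collection made for the systematic functional annotation of somatic cancer mutations.
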