LOCUS       Exported 12257 bp ds-DNA circular SYN 13-MAY-2021
DEFINITION  Lentiviral expression of ERBB2 S974F.
ACCESSION   .
VERSION     .
KEYWORDS    pHAGE-ERBB2-S974F
SOURCE      synthetic DNA construct
  ORGANISM  synthetic DNA construct
REFERENCE   1 (bases 1 to 12257)
  AUTHORS   Ng PK, Li J, Jeong KJ, Shao S, Chen H, Tsang YH, Sengupta S, Wang Z,
            Bhavana VH, Tran R, Soewito S, Minussi DC, Moreno D, Kong K,
            Dogruluk T, Lu H, Gao J, Tokheim C, Zhou DC, Johnson AM, Zeng J, Ip
            CKM, Ju Z, Wester M, Yu S, Li Y, Vellano CP, Schultz N, Karchin R,
            Ding L, Lu Y, Cheung LWT, Chen K, Shaw KR, Meric-Bernstam F, Scott
            KL, Yi S, Sahni N, Liang H, Mills GB
  TITLE     Systematic Functional Annotation of Somatic Mutations in Cancer.
  JOURNAL   Cancer Cell. 2018 Mar 12;33(3):450-462.e10. doi:
            10.1016/j.ccell.2018.01.021.
  PUBMED    29533785
REFERENCE   2 (bases 1 to 12257)
  AUTHORS   .
  TITLE     Direct Submission
  JOURNAL   Exported May 13, 2021 from SnapGene Server 1.1.58
            http://www.snapgene.com
FEATURES             Location/Qualifiers
     source          1..12257
                     /organism="synthetic DNA construct"
                     /mol_type="other DNA"
     LTR             1..634
                     /label=3' LTR
                     /note="3' long terminal repeat (LTR) from HIV-1"
     misc_feature    681..806
                     /label=HIV-1 Psi
                     /note="packaging signal of human immunodeficiency virus
                     type 1"
     misc_feature    1303..1536
                     /label=RRE
                     /note="The Rev response element (RRE) of HIV-1 allows for
                     Rev-dependent mRNA export from the nucleus to the
                     cytoplasm."
     CDS             1721..1765
                     /codon_start=1
                     /product="antigenic peptide corresponding to amino acids
                     655 to 669 of the HIV envelope protein gp41 (Lutje Hulsik
                     et al., 2013)"
                     /label=gp41 peptide
                     /note="recognized by the 2H10 single-chain llama nanobody"
                     /translation="KNEQELLELDKWASL"
     misc_feature    2058..2175
                     /label=cPPT/CTS
                     /note="central polypurine tract and central termination
                     sequence of HIV-1"
     promoter        2223..3401
                     /label=EF-1-alpha promoter
                     /note="strong constitutive promoter for human elongation
                     factor EF-1-alpha"
     intron          2454..3392
                     /label=EF-1-alpha intron A
                     /note="intron upstream of the start codon of human
                     EF-1-alpha"
     primer_bind     3349..3369
                     /label=EF1a-F
                     /note="Human elongation factor-1a promoter, forward primer"
     protein_bind    3421..3445
                     /gene="mutant version of attB"
                     /label=attB1
                     /bound_moiety="BP Clonase(TM)"
                     /note="recombination site for the Gateway(R) BP reaction"
     protein_bind    complement(7217..7241)
                     /gene="mutant version of attB"
                     /label=attB2
                     /bound_moiety="BP Clonase(TM)"
                     /note="recombination site for the Gateway(R) BP reaction"
     promoter        7249..7267
                     /label=T3 promoter
                     /note="promoter for bacteriophage T3 RNA polymerase"
     primer_bind     complement(7292..7311)
                     /label=T7
                     /note="T7 promoter, forward primer"
     promoter        complement(7293..7311)
                     /label=T7 promoter
                     /note="promoter for bacteriophage T7 RNA polymerase"
     protein_bind    complement(7317..7337)
                     /gene="mutant version of attB"
                     /label=attB4
                     /bound_moiety="BP Clonase(TM)"
                     /note="core recombination site for the Gateway(R) BP
                     reaction"
     CDS             7391..7432
                     /codon_start=1
                     /product="epitope tag from simian virus 5"
                     /label=V5 tag
                     /translation="GKPIPNPLLGLDST"
     misc_feature    7453..8020
                     /label=IRES
                     /note="internal ribosome entry site (IRES) of the
                     encephalomyocarditis virus (EMCV)"
     misc_feature    7470..8022
                     /label=IRES
                     /note="internal ribosome entry site (IRES) of the
                     encephalomyocarditis virus (EMCV)"
     primer_bind     complement(7614..7631)
                     /label=IRES reverse
                     /note="IRES internal ribosome entry site, reverse primer.
                     Also called pCDH-rev"
     primer_bind     7841..7860
                     /label=IRES-F
                     /note="IRES internal ribosome entry site, forward primer"
     CDS             8034..8633
                     /codon_start=1
                     /gene="pac from Streptomyces alboniger"
                     /product="puromycin N-acetyltransferase"
                     /label=PuroR
                     /note="confers resistance to puromycin"
                     /translation="MTEYKPTVRLATRDDVPRAVRTLAAAFADYPATRHTVDPDRHIER
                     VTELQELFLTRVGLDIGKVWVADDGAAVAVWTTPESVEAGAVFAEIGPRMAELSGSRLA
                     AQQQMEGLLAPHRPKEPAWFLATVGVSPDHQGKGLGSAVVLPGVEAAERAGVPAFLETS
                     APRNLPFYERLGFTVTADVEVPEGPRTWCMTRKPGA"
     primer_bind     complement(8034..8053)
                     /label=Puro-R
                     /note="Puromycin resistance gene, reverse primer. Also
                     called puro-variant-R"
     primer_bind     8530..8550
                     /label=Puro-F
                     /note="Puromycin resistance gene, forward primer"
     misc_feature    8647..9235
                     /label=WPRE
                     /note="woodchuck hepatitis virus posttranscriptional
                     regulatory element"
     primer_bind     complement(8700..8720)
                     /label=WPRE-R
                     /note="WPRE, reverse primer"
     CDS             complement(9118..9129)
                     /codon_start=1
                     /product="Factor Xa recognition and cleavage site"
                     /label=Factor Xa site
                     /translation="IEGR"
     LTR             9310..9543
                     /label=3' LTR (Delta-U3)
                     /note="self-inactivating 3' long terminal repeat (LTR) from
                     HIV-1"
     primer_bind     complement(9662..9680)
                     /label=pBRforEco
                     /note="pBR322 vectors, upsteam of EcoRI site, forward
                     primer"
     promoter        9748..9852
                     /gene="bla"
                     /label=AmpR promoter
     CDS             9853..10713
                     /codon_start=1
                     /gene="bla"
                     /product="beta-lactamase"
                     /label=AmpR
                     /note="confers resistance to ampicillin, carbenicillin, and
                     related antibiotics"
                     /translation="MSIQHFRVALIPFFAAFCLPVFAHPETLVKVKDAEDQLGARVGYI
                     ELDLNSGKILESFRPEERFPMMSTFKVLLCGAVLSRVDAGQEQLGRRIHYSQNDLVEYS
                     PVTEKHLTDGMTVRELCSAAITMSDNTAANLLLTTIGGPKELTAFLHNMGDHVTRLDRW
                     EPELNEAIPNDERDTTMPVAMATTLRKLLTGELLTLASRQQLIDWMEADKVAGPLLRSA
                     LPAGWFIADKSGAGERGSRGIIAALGPDGKPSRIVVIYTTGSQATMDERNRQIAEIGAS
                     LIKHW"
     primer_bind     complement(10071..10090)
                     /label=Amp-R
                     /note="Ampicillin resistance gene, reverse primer"
     rep_origin      10884..11472
                     /direction=RIGHT
                     /label=ori
                     /note="high-copy-number ColE1/pMB1/pBR322/pUC origin of
                     replication"
     primer_bind     11373..11392
                     /label=pBR322ori-F
                     /note="pBR322 origin, forward primer"
     primer_bind     11626..11643
                     /label=L4440
                     /note="L4440 vector, forward primer"
     primer_bind     11735..11754
                     /label=SV40pro-F
                     /note="SV40 promoter/origin, forward primer"
     protein_bind    11883..11904
                     /label=CAP binding site
                     /bound_moiety="E. coli catabolite activator protein"
                     /note="CAP binding activates transcription in the presence
                     of cAMP."
     promoter        11919..11949
                     /label=lac promoter
                     /note="promoter for the E. coli lac operon"
     protein_bind    11957..11973
                     /label=lac operator
                     /bound_moiety="lac repressor encoded by lacI"
                     /note="The lac repressor binds to the lac operator to
                     inhibit transcription in E. coli. This inhibition can be
                     relieved by adding lactose or
                     isopropyl-beta-D-thiogalactopyranoside (IPTG)."
     primer_bind     11962..11984
                     /label=M13/pUC Reverse
                     /note="In lacZ gene"
     primer_bind     11981..11997
                     /label=M13 rev
                     /note="common sequencing primer, one of multiple similar
                     variants"
     primer_bind     11981..11997
                     /label=M13 Reverse
                     /note="In lacZ gene. Also called M13-rev"
     primer_bind     12047..12066
                     /label=EBV-rev
                     /note="SV40 polyA terminator, reverse primer"
ORIGIN
        1 tggaagggct aattcactcc caaagaagac aagatatcct tgatctgtgg atctaccaca
       61 cacaaggcta cttccctgat tagcagaact acacaccagg gccaggggtc agatatccac
      121 tgacctttgg atggtgctac aagctagtac cagttgagcc agataaggta gaagaggcca
      181 ataaaggaga gaacaccagc ttgttacacc ctgtgagcct gcatgggatg gatgacccgg
      241 agagagaagt gttagagtgg aggtttgaca gccgcctagc atttcatcac gtggcccgag
      301 agctgcatcc ggagtacttc aagaactgct gatatcgagc ttgctacaag ggactttccg
      361 ctggggactt tccagggagg cgtggcctgg gcgggactgg ggagtggcga gccctcagat
      421 cctgcatata agcagctgct ttttgcctgt actgggtctc tctggttaga ccagatctga
      481 gcctgggagc tctctggcta actagggaac ccactgctta agcctcaata aagcttgcct
      541 tgagtgcttc aagtagtgtg tgcccgtctg ttgtgtgact ctggtaacta gagatccctc
      601 agaccctttt agtcagtgtg gaaaatctct agcagtggcg cccgaacagg gacttgaaag
      661 cgaaagggaa accagaggag ctctctcgac gcaggactcg gcttgctgaa gcgcgcacgg
      721 caagaggcga ggggcggcga ctggtgagta cgccaaaaat tttgactagc ggaggctaga
      781 aggagagaga tgggtgcgag agcgtcagta ttaagcgggg gagaattaga tcgcgatggg
      841 aaaaaattcg gttaaggcca gggggaaaga aaaaatataa attaaaacat atagtatggg
      901 caagcaggga gctagaacga ttcgcagtta atcctggcct gttagaaaca tcagaaggct
      961 gtagacaaat actgggacag ctacaaccat cccttcagac aggatcagaa gaacttagat
     1021 cattatataa tacagtagca accctctatt gtgtgcatca aaggatagag ataaaagaca
     1081 ccaaggaagc tttagacaag atagaggaag agcaaaacaa aagtaagacc accgcacagc
     1141 aagcggccgg ccgctgatct tcagacctgg aggaggagat atgagggaca attggagaag
     1201 tgaattatat aaatataaag tagtaaaaat tgaaccatta ggagtagcac ccaccaaggc
     1261 aaagagaaga gtggtgcaga gagaaaaaag agcagtggga ataggagctt tgttccttgg
     1321 gttcttggga gcagcaggaa gcactatggg cgcagcgtca atgacgctga cggtacaggc
     1381 cagacaatta ttgtctggta tagtgcagca gcagaacaat ttgctgaggg ctattgaggc
     1441 gcaacagcat ctgttgcaac tcacagtctg gggcatcaag cagctccagg caagaatcct
     1501 ggctgtggaa agatacctaa aggatcaaca gctcctgggg atttggggtt gctctggaaa
     1561 actcatttgc accactgctg tgccttggaa tgctagttgg agtaataaat ctctggaaca
     1621 gatttggaat cacacgacct ggatggagtg ggacagagaa attaacaatt acacaagctt
     1681 aatacactcc ttaattgaag aatcgcaaaa ccagcaagaa aagaatgaac aagaattatt
     1741 ggaattagat aaatgggcaa gtttgtggaa ttggtttaac ataacaaatt ggctgtggta
     1801 tataaaatta ttcataatga tagtaggagg cttggtaggt ttaagaatag tttttgctgt
     1861 actttctata gtgaatagag ttaggcaggg atattcacca ttatcgtttc agacccacct
     1921 cccaaccccg aggggacccg acaggcccga aggaatagaa gaagaaggtg gagagagaga
     1981 cagagacaga tccattcgat tagtgaacgg atctcgacgg tatcgccgaa ttcacaaatg
     2041 gcagtattca tccacaattt taaaagaaaa ggggggattg gggggtacag tgcaggggaa
     2101 agaatagtag acataatagc aacagacata caaactaaag aattacaaaa acaaattaca
     2161 aaaattcaaa attttcgggt ttattacagg gacagcagag atccagtttg gactagtcgt
     2221 gaggctccgg tgcccgtcag tgggcagagc gcacatcgcc cacagtcccc gagaagttgg
     2281 ggggaggggt cggcaattga accggtgcct agagaaggtg gcgcggggta aactgggaaa
     2341 gtgatgtcgt gtactggctc cgcctttttc ccgagggtgg gggagaaccg tatataagtg
     2401 cagtagtcgc cgtgaacgtt ctttttcgca acgggtttgc cgccagaaca caggtaagtg
     2461 ccgtgtgtgg ttcccgcggg cctggcctct ttacgggtta tggcccttgc gtgccttgaa
     2521 ttacttccac ctggctgcag tacgtgattc ttgatcccga gcttcgggtt ggaagtgggt
     2581 gggagagttc gaggccttgc gcttaaggag ccccttcgcc tcgtgcttga gttgaggcct
     2641 ggcctgggcg ctggggccgc cgcgtgcgaa tctggtggca ccttcgcgcc tgtctcgctg
     2701 ctttcgataa gtctctagcc atttaaaatt tttgatgacc tgctgcgacg ctttttttct
     2761 ggcaagatag tcttgtaaat gcgggccaag atctgcacac tggtatttcg gtttttgggg
     2821 ccgcgggcgg cgacggggcc cgtgcgtccc agcgcacatg ttcggcgagg cggggcctgc
     2881 gagcgcggcc accgagaatc ggacgggggt agtctcaagc tggccggcct gctctggtgc
     2941 ctggcctcgc gccgccgtgt atcgccccgc cctgggcggc aaggctggcc cggtcggcac
     3001 cagttgcgtg agcggaaaga tggccgcttc ccggccctgc tgcagggagc tcaaaatgga
     3061 ggacgcggcg ctcgggagag cgggcgggtg agtcacccac acaaaggaaa agggcctttc
     3121 cgtcctcagc cgtcgcttca tgtgactcca cggagtaccg ggcgccgtcc aggcacctcg
     3181 attagttctc gagcttttgg agtacgtcgt ctttaggttg gggggagggg ttttatgcga
     3241 tggagtttcc ccacactgag tgggtggaga ctgaagttag gccagcttgg cacttgatgt
     3301 aattctcctt ggaatttgcc ctttttgagt ttggatcttg gttcattctc aagcctcaga
     3361 cagtggttca aagttttttt cttccatttc aggtgtcgtg aagcggccct gcagatatca
     3421 acaagtttgt acaaaaaagc aggcaccatg gagctggcgg ccttgtgccg ctgggggctc
     3481 ctcctcgccc tcttgccccc cggagccgcg agcacccaag tgtgcaccgg cacagacatg
     3541 aagctgcggc tccctgccag tcccgagacc cacctggaca tgctccgcca cctctaccag
     3601 ggctgccagg tggtgcaggg aaacctggaa ctcacctacc tgcccaccaa tgccagcctg
     3661 tccttcctgc aggatatcca ggaggtgcag ggctacgtgc tcatcgctca caaccaagtg
     3721 aggcaggtcc cactgcagag gctgcggatt gtgcgaggca cccagctctt tgaggacaac
     3781 tatgccctgg ccgtgctaga caatggagac ccgctgaaca ataccacccc tgtcacaggg
     3841 gcctccccag gaggcctgcg ggagctgcag cttcgaagcc tcacagagat cttgaaagga
     3901 ggggtcttga tccagcggaa cccccagctc tgctaccagg acacgatttt gtggaaggac
     3961 atcttccaca agaacaacca gctggctctc acactgatag acaccaaccg ctctcgggcc
     4021 tgccacccct gttctccgat gtgtaagggc tcccgctgct ggggagagag ttctgaggat
     4081 tgtcagagcc tgacgcgcac tgtctgtgcc ggtggctgtg cccgctgcaa ggggccactg
     4141 cccactgact gctgccatga gcagtgtgct gccggctgca cgggccccaa gcactctgac
     4201 tgcctggcct gcctccactt caaccacagt ggcatctgtg agctgcactg cccagccctg
     4261 gtcacctaca acacagacac gtttgagtcc atgcccaatc ccgagggccg gtatacattc
     4321 ggcgccagct gtgtgactgc ctgtccctac aactaccttt ctacggacgt gggatcctgc
     4381 accctcgtct gccccctgca caaccaagag gtgacagcag aggatggaac acagcggtgt
     4441 gagaagtgca gcaagccctg tgcccgagtg tgctatggtc tgggcatgga gcacttgcga
     4501 gaggtgaggg cagttaccag tgccaatatc caggagtttg ctggctgcaa gaagatcttt
     4561 gggagcctgg catttctgcc ggagagcttt gatggggacc cagcctccaa cactgccccg
     4621 ctccagccag agcagctcca agtgtttgag actctggaag agatcacagg ttacctatac
     4681 atctcagcat ggccggacag cctgcctgac ctcagcgtct tccagaacct gcaagtaatc
     4741 cggggacgaa ttctgcacaa tggcgcctac tcgctgaccc tgcaagggct gggcatcagc
     4801 tggctggggc tgcgctcact gagggaactg ggcagtggac tggccctcat ccaccataac
     4861 acccacctct gcttcgtgca cacggtgccc tgggaccagc tctttcggaa cccgcaccaa
     4921 gctctgctcc acactgccaa ccggccagag gacgagtgtg tgggcgaggg cctggcctgc
     4981 caccagctgt gcgcccgagg gcactgctgg ggtccagggc ccacccagtg tgtcaactgc
     5041 agccagttcc ttcggggcca ggagtgcgtg gaggaatgcc gagtactgca ggggctcccc
     5101 agggagtatg tgaatgccag gcactgtttg ccgtgccacc ctgagtgtca gccccagaat
     5161 ggctcagtga cctgttttgg accggaggct gaccagtgtg tggcctgtgc ccactataag
     5221 gaccctccct tctgcgtggc ccgctgcccc agcggtgtga aacctgacct ctcctacatg
     5281 cccatctgga agtttccaga tgaggagggc gcatgccagc cttgccccat caactgcacc
     5341 cactcctgtg tggacctgga tgacaagggc tgccccgccg agcagagagc cagccctctg
     5401 acgtccatca tctctgcggt ggttggcatt ctgctggtcg tggtcttggg ggtggtcttt
     5461 gggatcctca tcaagcgacg gcagcagaag atccggaagt acacgatgcg gagactgctg
     5521 caggaaacgg agctggtgga gccgctgaca cctagcggag cgatgcccaa ccaggcgcag
     5581 atgcggatcc tgaaagagac ggagctgagg aaggtgaagg tgcttggatc tggcgctttt
     5641 ggcacagtct acaagggcat ctggatccct gatggggaga atgtgaaaat tccagtggcc
     5701 atcaaagtgt tgagggaaaa cacatccccc aaagccaaca aagaaatctt agacgaagca
     5761 tacgtgatgg ctggtgtggg ctccccatat gtctcccgcc ttctgggcat ctgcctgaca
     5821 tccacggtgc agctggtgac acagcttatg ccctatggct gcctcttaga ccatgtccgg
     5881 gaaaaccgcg gacgcctggg ctcccaggac ctgctgaact ggtgtatgca gattgccaag
     5941 gggatgagct acctggagga tgtgcggctc gtacacaggg acttggccgc tcggaacgtg
     6001 ctggtcaaga gtcccaacca tgtcaaaatt acagacttcg ggctggctcg gctgctggac
     6061 attgacgaga cagagtacca tgcagatggg ggcaaggtgc ccatcaagtg gatggcgctg
     6121 gagtccattc tccgccggcg gttcacccac cagagtgatg tgtggagtta tggtgtgact
     6181 gtgtgggagc tgatgacttt tggggccaaa ccttacgatg ggatcccagc ccgggagatc
     6241 cctgacctgc tggaaaaggg ggagcggctg ccccagcccc ccatctgcac cattgatgtc
     6301 tacatgatca tggtcaaatg ttggatgatt gactctgaat gtcggccaag attccgggag
     6361 ttggtgtttg aattctcccg catggccagg gacccccagc gctttgtggt catccagaat
     6421 gaggacttgg gcccagccag tcccttggac agcaccttct accgctcact gctggaggac
     6481 gatgacatgg gggacctggt ggatgctgag gagtatctgg taccccagca gggcttcttc
     6541 tgtccagacc ctgccccggg cgctgggggc atggtccacc acaggcaccg cagctcatct
     6601 accaggagtg gcggtgggga cctgacacta gggctggagc cctctgaaga ggaggccccc
     6661 aggtctccac tggcaccctc cgaaggggct ggctccgatg tatttgatgg tgacctggga
     6721 atgggggcag ccaaggggct gcaaagcctc cccacacatg accccagccc tctacagcgg
     6781 tacagtgagg accccacagt acccctgccc tctgagactg atggctacgt tgcccccctg
     6841 acctgcagcc cccagcctga atatgtgaac cagccagatg ttcggcccca gcccccttcg
     6901 ccccgagagg gccctctgcc tgctgcccga cctgctggtg ccactctgga aaggcccaag
     6961 actctctccc cagggaagaa tggggtcgtc aaagacgttt ttgcctttgg gggtgccgtg
     7021 gagaaccccg agtacttgac accccaggga ggagctgccc ctcagcccca ccctcctcct
     7081 gccttcagcc cagccttcga caacctctat tactgggacc aggacccacc agagcggggg
     7141 gctccaccca gcaccttcaa agggacacct acggcagaga acccagagta cctgggtctg
     7201 gacgtgccag tgtagaaccc agctttcttg tacaaagtgg tgatatccaa ttaaccctca
     7261 ctaaaggtga attgaataag aatttgttgt gccctatagt gagtcgtatt accacccaac
     7321 ttttctatac aaagtggttg atatccagca cagtggcggc cgctcgagtc tagagggccc
     7381 gcggttcgaa ggtaagccta tccctaaccc tctcctcggt ctcgattcta cgcgtaccgg
     7441 ttagtaatga gatccctccc ccccccctaa cgttactggc cgaagccgct tggaataagg
     7501 ccggtgtgcg tttgtctata tgttattttc caccatattg ccgtcttttg gcaatgtgag
     7561 ggcccggaaa cctggccctg tcttcttgac gagcattcct aggggtcttt cccctctcgc
     7621 caaaggaatg caaggtctgt tgaatgtcgt gaaggaagca gttcctctgg aagcttcttg
     7681 aagacaaaca acgtctgtag cgaccctttg caggcagcgg aaccccccac ctggcgacag
     7741 gtgcctctgc ggccaaaagc cacgtgtata agatacacct gcaaaggcgg cacaacccca
     7801 gtgccacgtt gtgagttgga tagttgtgga aagagtcaaa tggctctcct caagcgtatt
     7861 caacaagggg ctgaaggatg cccagaaggt accccattgt atgggatctg atctggggcc
     7921 tcggtgcaca tgctttacat gtgtttagtc gaggttaaaa aaacgtctag gccccccgaa
     7981 ccacggggac gtggttttcc tttgaaaaac acgatgataa tatggccaca catatgaccg
     8041 agtacaagcc cacggtgcgc ctcgccaccc gcgacgacgt ccccagggcc gtacgcaccc
     8101 tcgccgccgc gttcgccgac taccccgcca cgcgccacac cgtcgatccg gaccgccaca
     8161 tcgagcgggt caccgagctg caagaactct tcctcacgcg cgtcgggctc gacatcggca
     8221 aggtgtgggt cgcggacgac ggcgccgcgg tggcggtctg gaccacgccg gagagcgtcg
     8281 aagcgggggc ggtgttcgcc gagatcggcc cgcgcatggc cgagttgagc ggttcccggc
     8341 tggccgcgca gcaacagatg gaaggcctcc tggcgccgca ccggcccaag gagcccgcgt
     8401 ggttcctggc caccgtcggc gtctcgcccg accaccaggg caagggtctg ggcagcgccg
     8461 tcgtgctccc cggagtggag gcggccgagc gcgccggggt gcccgccttc ctggagacct
     8521 ccgcgccccg caacctcccc ttctacgagc ggctcggctt caccgtcacc gccgacgtcg
     8581 aggtgcccga aggaccgcgc acctggtgca tgacccgcaa gcccggtgcc taaatcgata
     8641 gatcctaatc aacctctgga ttacaaaatt tgtgaaagat tgactggtat tcttaactat
     8701 gttgctcctt ttacgctatg tggatacgct gctttaatgc ctttgtatca tgctattgct
     8761 tcccgtatgg ctttcatttt ctcctccttg tataaatcct ggttgctgtc tctttatgag
     8821 gagttgtggc ccgttgtcag gcaacgtggc gtggtgtgca ctgtgtttgc tgacgcaacc
     8881 cccactggtt ggggcattgc caccacctgt cagctccttt ccgggacttt cgctttcccc
     8941 ctccctattg ccacggcgga actcatcgcc gcctgccttg cccgctgctg gacaggggct
     9001 cggctgttgg gcactgacaa ttccgtggtg ttgtcgggga aatcatcgtc ctttccttgg
     9061 ctgctcgcct gtgttgccac ctggattctg cgcgggacgt ccttctgcta cgtcccttcg
     9121 gccctcaatc cagcggacct tccttcccgc ggcctgctgc cggctctgcg gcctcttccg
     9181 cgtcttcgcc ttcgccctca gacgagtcgg atctcccttt gggccgcctc cccgcctgag
     9241 atcctttaag accaatgact tacaaggcag ctgtagatct tagccacttt ttaaaagaaa
     9301 aggggggact ggaagggcta attcactccc aacgaagaca agatctgctt tttgcttgta
     9361 ctgggtctct ctggttagac cagatctgag cctgggagct ctctggctaa ctagggaacc
     9421 cactgcttaa gcctcaataa agcttgcctt gagtgcttca agtagtgtgt gcccgtctgt
     9481 tgtgtgactc tggtaactag agatccctca gaccctttta gtcagtgtgg aaaatctcta
     9541 gcagtagtag ttcatgtcat cttattattc agtatttata acttgcaaag aaatgaatat
     9601 cagagagtga gaggcccggg ttaattaagg aaagggctag atcattcttg aagacgaaag
     9661 ggcctcgtga tacgcctatt tttataggtt aatgtcatga taataatggt ttcttagacg
     9721 tcaggtggca cttttcgggg aaatgtgcgc ggaaccccta tttgtttatt tttctaaata
     9781 cattcaaata tgtatccgct catgagacaa taaccctgat aaatgcttca ataatattga
     9841 aaaaggaaga gtatgagtat tcaacatttc cgtgtcgccc ttattccctt ttttgcggca
     9901 ttttgccttc ctgtttttgc tcacccagaa acgctggtga aagtaaaaga tgctgaagat
     9961 cagttgggtg cacgagtggg ttacatcgaa ctggatctca acagcggtaa gatccttgag
    10021 agttttcgcc ccgaagaacg ttttccaatg atgagcactt ttaaagttct gctatgtggc
    10081 gcggtattat cccgtgttga cgccgggcaa gagcaactcg gtcgccgcat acactattct
    10141 cagaatgact tggttgagta ctcaccagtc acagaaaagc atcttacgga tggcatgaca
    10201 gtaagagaat tatgcagtgc tgccataacc atgagtgata acactgcggc caacttactt
    10261 ctgacaacga tcggaggacc gaaggagcta accgcttttt tgcacaacat gggggatcat
    10321 gtaactcgcc ttgatcgttg ggaaccggag ctgaatgaag ccataccaaa cgacgagcgt
    10381 gacaccacga tgcctgtagc aatggcaaca acgttgcgca aactattaac tggcgaacta
    10441 cttactctag cttcccggca acaattaata gactggatgg aggcggataa agttgcagga
    10501 ccacttctgc gctcggccct tccggctggc tggtttattg ctgataaatc tggagccggt
    10561 gagcgtgggt ctcgcggtat cattgcagca ctggggccag atggtaagcc ctcccgtatc
    10621 gtagttatct acacgacggg gagtcaggca actatggatg aacgaaatag acagatcgct
    10681 gagataggtg cctcactgat taagcattgg taactgtcag accaagttta ctcatatata
    10741 ctttagattg atttaaaact tcatttttaa tttaaaagga tctaggtgaa gatccttttt
    10801 gataatctca tgaccaaaat cccttaacgt gagttttcgt tccactgagc gtcagacccc
    10861 gtagaaaaga tcaaaggatc ttcttgagat cctttttttc tgcgcgtaat ctgctgcttg
    10921 caaacaaaaa aaccaccgct accagcggtg gtttgtttgc cggatcaaga gctaccaact
    10981 ctttttccga aggtaactgg cttcagcaga gcgcagatac caaatactgt tcttctagtg
    11041 tagccgtagt taggccacca cttcaagaac tctgtagcac cgcctacata cctcgctctg
    11101 ctaatcctgt taccagtggc tgctgccagt ggcgataagt cgtgtcttac cgggttggac
    11161 tcaagacgat agttaccgga taaggcgcag cggtcgggct gaacgggggg ttcgtgcaca
    11221 cagcccagct tggagcgaac gacctacacc gaactgagat acctacagcg tgagctatga
    11281 gaaagcgcca cgcttcccga agggagaaag gcggacaggt atccggtaag cggcagggtc
    11341 ggaacaggag agcgcacgag ggagcttcca gggggaaacg cctggtatct ttatagtcct
    11401 gtcgggtttc gccacctctg acttgagcgt cgatttttgt gatgctcgtc aggggggcgg
    11461 agcctatgga aaaacgccag caacgcggcc tttttacggt tcctggcctt ttgctggcct
    11521 tttgctcaca tgttctttcc tgcgttatcc cctgattctg tggataaccg tattaccgcc
    11581 tttgagtgag ctgataccgc tcgccgcagc cgaacgaccg agcgcagcga gtcagtgagc
    11641 gaggaagcgg aagagcgccc aatacgcaaa ccgcctctcc ccgcgcgttg gccgattcat
    11701 taatgcagca agctcatggc tgactaattt tttttattta tgcagaggcc gaggccgcct
    11761 cggcctctga gctattccag aagtagtgag gaggcttttt tggaggccta ggcttttgca
    11821 aaaagctccc cgtggcacga caggtttccc gactggaaag cgggcagtga gcgcaacgca
    11881 attaatgtga gttagctcac tcattaggca ccccaggctt tacactttat gcttccggct
    11941 cgtatgttgt gtggaattgt gagcggataa caatttcaca caggaaacag ctatgacatg
    12001 attacgaatt tcacaaataa agcatttttt tcactgcatt ctagttgtgg tttgtccaaa
    12061 ctcatcaatg tatcttatca tgtctggatc aactggataa ctcaagctaa ccaaaatcat
    12121 cccaaacttc ccaccccata ccctattacc actgccaatt acctgtggtt tcatttactc
    12181 taaacctgtg attcctctga attattttca ttttaaagaa attgtatttg ttaaatatgt
    12241 actacaaact tagtagt
//
