>Addgene plasmid #116351 | pHAGE-ERBB2-S974F | depositor partial sequence | sequence record 219225 | insert
ATGGAGCTGGCGGCCTTGTGCCGCTGGGGGCTCCTCCTCGCCCTCTTGCCCCCCGGAGCCGCGAGCACCC
AAGTGTGCACCGGCACAGACATGAAGCTGCGGCTCCCTGCCAGTCCCGAGACCCACCTGGACATGCTCCG
CCACCTCTACCAGGGCTGCCAGGTGGTGCAGGGAAACCTGGAACTCACCTACCTGCCCACCAATGCCAGC
CTGTCCTTCCTGCAGGATATCCAGGAGGTGCAGGGCTACGTGCTCATCGCTCACAACCAAGTGAGGCAGG
TCCCACTGCAGAGGCTGCGGATTGTGCGAGGCACCCAGCTCTTTGAGGACAACTATGCCCTGGCCGTGCT
AGACAATGGAGACCCGCTGAACAATACCACCCCTGTCACAGGGGCCTCCCCAGGAGGCCTGCGGGAGCTG
CAGCTTCGAAGCCTCACAGAGATCTTGAAAGGAGGGGTCTTGATCCAGCGGAACCCCCAGCTCTGCTACC
AGGACACGATTTTGTGGAAGGACATCTTCCACAAGAACAACCAGCTGGCTCTCACACTGATAGACACCAA
CCGCTCTCGGGCCTGCCACCCCTGTTCTCCGATGTGTAAGGGCTCCCGCTGCTGGGGAGAGAGTTCTGAG
GATTGTCAGAGCCTGACGCGCACTGTCTGTGCCGGTGGCTGTGCCCGCTGCAAGGGGCCACTGCCCACTG
ACTGCTGCCATGAGCAGTGTGCTGCCGGCTGCACGGGCCCCAAGCACTCTGACTGCCTGGCCTGCCTCCA
CTTCAACCACAGTGGCATCTGTGAGCTGCACTGCCCAGCCCTGGTCACCTACAACACAGACACGTTTGAG
TCCATGCCCAATCCCGAGGGCCGGTATACATTCGGCGCCAGCTGTGTGACTGCCTGTCCCTACAACTACC
TTTCTACGGACGTGGGATCCTGCACCCTCGTCTGCCCCCTGCACAACCAAGAGGTGACAGCAGAGGATGG
AACACAGCGGTGTGAGAAGTGCAGCAAGCCCTGTGCCCGAGTGTGCTATGGTCTGGGCATGGAGCACTTG
CGAGAGGTGAGGGCAGTTACCAGTGCCAATATCCAGGAGTTTGCTGGCTGCAAGAAGATCTTTGGGAGCC
TGGCATTTCTGCCGGAGAGCTTTGATGGGGACCCAGCCTCCAACACTGCCCCGCTCCAGCCAGAGCAGCT
CCAAGTGTTTGAGACTCTGGAAGAGATCACAGGTTACCTATACATCTCAGCATGGCCGGACAGCCTGCCT
GACCTCAGCGTCTTCCAGAACCTGCAAGTAATCCGGGGACGAATTCTGCACAATGGCGCCTACTCGCTGA
CCCTGCAAGGGCTGGGCATCAGCTGGCTGGGGCTGCGCTCACTGAGGGAACTGGGCAGTGGACTGGCCCT
CATCCACCATAACACCCACCTCTGCTTCGTGCACACGGTGCCCTGGGACCAGCTCTTTCGGAACCCGCAC
CAAGCTCTGCTCCACACTGCCAACCGGCCAGAGGACGAGTGTGTGGGCGAGGGCCTGGCCTGCCACCAGC
TGTGCGCCCGAGGGCACTGCTGGGGTCCAGGGCCCACCCAGTGTGTCAACTGCAGCCAGTTCCTTCGGGG
CCAGGAGTGCGTGGAGGAATGCCGAGTACTGCAGGGGCTCCCCAGGGAGTATGTGAATGCCAGGCACTGT
TTGCCGTGCCACCCTGAGTGTCAGCCCCAGAATGGCTCAGTGACCTGTTTTGGACCGGAGGCTGACCAGT
GTGTGGCCTGTGCCCACTATAAGGACCCTCCCTTCTGCGTGGCCCGCTGCCCCAGCGGTGTGAAACCTGA
CCTCTCCTACATGCCCATCTGGAAGTTTCCAGATGAGGAGGGCGCATGCCAGCCTTGCCCCATCAACTGC
ACCCACTCCTGTGTGGACCTGGATGACAAGGGCTGCCCCGCCGAGCAGAGAGCCAGCCCTCTGACGTCCA
TCATCTCTGCGGTGGTTGGCATTCTGCTGGTCGTGGTCTTGGGGGTGGTCTTTGGGATCCTCATCAAGCG
ACGGCAGCAGAAGATCCGGAAGTACACGATGCGGAGACTGCTGCAGGAAACGGAGCTGGTGGAGCCGCTG
ACACCTAGCGGAGCGATGCCCAACCAGGCGCAGATGCGGATCCTGAAAGAGACGGAGCTGAGGAAGGTGA
AGGTGCTTGGATCTGGCGCTTTTGGCACAGTCTACAAGGGCATCTGGATCCCTGATGGGGAGAATGTGAA
AATTCCAGTGGCCATCAAAGTGTTGAGGGAAAACACATCCCCCAAAGCCAACAAAGAAATCTTAGACGAA
GCATACGTGATGGCTGGTGTGGGCTCCCCATATGTCTCCCGCCTTCTGGGCATCTGCCTGACATCCACGG
TGCAGCTGGTGACACAGCTTATGCCCTATGGCTGCCTCTTAGACCATGTCCGGGAAAACCGCGGACGCCT
GGGCTCCCAGGACCTGCTGAACTGGTGTATGCAGATTGCCAAGGGGATGAGCTACCTGGAGGATGTGCGG
CTCGTACACAGGGACTTGGCCGCTCGGAACGTGCTGGTCAAGAGTCCCAACCATGTCAAAATTACAGACT
TCGGGCTGGCTCGGCTGCTGGACATTGACGAGACAGAGTACCATGCAGATGGGGGCAAGGTGCCCATCAA
GTGGATGGCGCTGGAGTCCATTCTCCGCCGGCGGTTCACCCACCAGAGTGATGTGTGGAGTTATGGTGTG
ACTGTGTGGGAGCTGATGACTTTTGGGGCCAAACCTTACGATGGGATCCCAGCCCGGGAGATCCCTGACC
TGCTGGAAAAGGGGGAGCGGCTGCCCCAGCCCCCCATCTGCACCATTGATGTCTACATGATCATGGTCAA
ATGTTGGATGATTGACTCTGAATGTCGGCCAAGATTCCGGGAGTTGGTGTTTGAATTCTCCCGCATGGCC
AGGGACCCCCAGCGCTTTGTGGTCATCCAGAATGAGGACTTGGGCCCAGCCAGTCCCTTGGACAGCACCT
TCTACCGCTCACTGCTGGAGGACGATGACATGGGGGACCTGGTGGATGCTGAGGAGTATCTGGTACCCCA
GCAGGGCTTCTTCTGTCCAGACCCTGCCCCGGGCGCTGGGGGCATGGTCCACCACAGGCACCGCAGCTCA
TCTACCAGGAGTGGCGGTGGGGACCTGACACTAGGGCTGGAGCCCTCTGAAGAGGAGGCCCCCAGGTCTC
CACTGGCACCCTCCGAAGGGGCTGGCTCCGATGTATTTGATGGTGACCTGGGAATGGGGGCAGCCAAGGG
GCTGCAAAGCCTCCCCACACATGACCCCAGCCCTCTACAGCGGTACAGTGAGGACCCCACAGTACCCCTG
CCCTCTGAGACTGATGGCTACGTTGCCCCCCTGACCTGCAGCCCCCAGCCTGAATATGTGAACCAGCCAG
ATGTTCGGCCCCAGCCCCCTTCGCCCCGAGAGGGCCCTCTGCCTGCTGCCCGACCTGCTGGTGCCACTCT
GGAAAGGCCCAAGACTCTCTCCCCAGGGAAGAATGGGGTCGTCAAAGACGTTTTTGCCTTTGGGGGTGCC
GTGGAGAACCCCGAGTACTTGACACCCCAGGGAGGAGCTGCCCCTCAGCCCCACCCTCCTCCTGCCTTCA
GCCCAGCCTTCGACAACCTCTATTACTGGGACCAGGACCCACCAGAGCGGGGGGCTCCACCCAGCACCTT
CAAAGGGACACCTACGGCAGAGAACCCAGAGTACCTGGGTCTGGACGTGCCAGTGTGA
